Addgene plasmid #162647: pcDNA4/TO-2xStrep-UL32 C544A
Purpose: Expresses N-terminal 2x-Strep-tagged UL32 C544A in mammalian cells
Depositing lab: Britt Glaunsinger. Depositing organization: University of California, Berkeley. Publication: A pentameric protein ring with novel architecture is required for herpesviral packaging. Didychuk AL, Gates SN, Gardner MR, Strong LM, Martin A, Glaunsinger BA. Elife. 2021 Feb 8;10. pii: 62261. doi: 10.7554/eLife.62261. PubMed 33554858.
Backbone
  Vector backbone: pcDNA4/TO
  Backbone manufacturer: Invitrogen
  Backbone size w/o insert (bp): 5108
  Total vector size (bp): 6899
  Vector type: Mammalian Expression
  Selectable markers: Zeocin
Growth in bacteria
  Bacterial resistance: Ampicillin, 100 μg/mL
  Growth temperature: 37°C
  Growth strain: DH5alpha
  Copy number: High Copy
Gene/Insert
  Gene/Insert name: UL32
  Species: HSV-1
  Insert size (bp): 1791
  Mutation: Amino acid C544 mutated to alanine
  Promoter: CMV
  Tag / fusion protein: N-terminal 2xStrep-Tag II (N terminal on backbone)
  Cloning method: Ligation Independent Cloning
  Sequencing primers: 5′ CGCAAATGGGCGGTAGGCGTG; 3′ ACAGTGGGAGTGGCACCTT
Terms and licenses: Academic/Nonprofit Terms; Industry Terms: Not Available to Industry
How to cite: pcDNA4/TO-2xStrep-UL32 C544A was a gift from Britt Glaunsinger (Addgene plasmid # 162647 ; http://n2t.net/addgene:162647 ; RRID:Addgene_162647)
