[The description below was written by a language model from this plasmid's Addgene catalogue record and pLannotate feature annotations shown in this document.]
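Description:
pcDNA4/TO-2xStrep-UL32 C544A is a mammalian expression plasmid built on the Invitrogen pcDNA4/TO backbone, roughly 6.9 kb in total. It is propagated in E. coli through a high-copy ColE1/pUC-type origin with ampicillin selection (AmpR under its own bla promoter), and it also carries an f1 phage origin. For selection in mammalian cells, a Sh ble (BleoR) gene conferring Zeocin resistance is driven by the SV40 early promoter and terminated by the SV40 poly(A) signal. An upstream EM7 bacterial promoter allows the same marker to be expressed in E. coli.

The payload is the herpes simplex virus 1 UL32 open reading frame (about 1.8 kb), carrying a cysteine-to-alanine substitution at residue 544 and fused at its N terminus to a 2xStrep-tag II for capture on Strep-Tactin resins. Transcription comes from the CMV immediate early enhancer and promoter and ends at the bovine growth hormone poly(A) signal. The feature table shows two short tet operator matches directly downstream of the CMV promoter, consistent with the "TO" design. In cells expressing the Tet repressor, expression is held off until tetracycline or doxycycline is added, whereas in ordinary cells the promoter behaves constitutively. The small PLtetO-1 and TRE3GV annotations are most likely partial hits to these operator sequences rather than separate promoters.

UL32 is annotated as a protein that helps localise newly made capsids to nuclear replication compartments and thereby supports cleavage and packaging of viral genomic DNA. The associated work concerns a protein ring required for herpesviral packaging. This construct therefore suits expression and affinity purification or pull-down of a point-mutant UL32, presumably for comparison with the wild-type protein, although the record does not state the specific functional role of C544.
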