Features (pLannotate 1.2.2; 23 found; start..end, strand, type, name):
     27..79      -  misc_feature   bom (fragment): basis of mobility region from pBR322
    234..613     +  enhancer       CMV enhancer: human cytomegalovirus immediate early enhancer
    614..817     +  promoter       CMV promoter: human cytomegalovirus (CMV) immediate early promoter
    819..838     +  promoter       PLtetO-1 promoter (fragment): modified phage lambda PL promoter with tet operator sites (Lutz and Bujard, 1997)
    840..859     +  promoter       PLtetO-1 promoter (fragment): modified phage lambda PL promoter with tet operator sites (Lutz and Bujard, 1997)
    867..900     +  promoter       TRE3GV promoter (fragment): 3rd-generation Tet-responsive promoter that can be activated by binding of Tet-On® 3G, optimized for retroviral and lentiviral vectors
    989..1012    +  CDS            Twin-Strep-tag (fragment): two Strep-Tag®II moieties connected by a linker for enhanced binding to Strep-Tactin®, an engineered form of streptavidin (Schmidt et al., 2013)
   1083..2870    +  CDS            UL32: UL32_HHV11 - Experimental evidence at protein level: Swiss-Prot protein existence level 1. Plays a role in efficient localization of neo-synthesized capsids to nuclear replication compartments, thereby controlling cleavage and packaging of virus genomic DNA. From Human herpesvirus 1 (strain 17) (HHV-1) (Human herpes simplex virus 1).
   2916..3140    +  polyA_signal   bGH poly(A) signal: bovine growth hormone polyadenylation signal
   3144..3165    +  promoter       SV40 promoter (fragment): SV40 enhancer and early promoter
   3186..3614    +  rep_origin     f1 ori (sequence partly withheld): f1 bacteriophage origin of replication; arrow indicates direction of (+) strand synthesis
   3628..3957    +  promoter       SV40 promoter: SV40 enhancer and early promoter
   4005..4052    +  promoter       EM7 promoter: synthetic bacterial promoter&nbsp
   4071..4445    +  CDS            BleoR: antibiotic-binding protein; Sh ble from Streptoalloteichus hindustanus; confers resistance to bleomycin, phleomycin, and Zeocin™
   4455..4580    +  CDS            ble (fragment): BLE_KLEPN - Experimental evidence at protein level: Swiss-Prot protein existence level 1. Binding protein with a strong affinity to the bleomycin family of antibiotics. Binds to CL990; an antimitotic-antibiotic compound. From Klebsiella pneumoniae.
   4575..4696    +  polyA_signal   SV40 poly(A) signal: SV40 polyadenylation signal
   4769..4785    -  protein_bind   lac operator: The lac repressor binds to the lac operator to inhibit transcription in E. coli. This inhibition can be relieved by adding lactose or isopropyl-β-D-thiogalactopyranoside (IPTG). lac repressor encoded by lacI
   4793..4823    -  promoter       lac promoter: promoter for the E. coli lac operon
   4838..4859    -  protein_bind   CAP binding site: CAP binding activates transcription in the presence of cAMP. E. coli catabolite activator protein
   4872..4964    -  CDS            lacI (fragment): lac repressor; lacI; The lac repressor binds to the lac operator to inhibit transcription in E. coli. This inhibition can be relieved by adding lactose or isopropyl-β-D-thiogalactopyranoside (IPTG).
   5147..5735    -  rep_origin     ori: high-copy-number ColE1/pMB1/pBR322/pUC origin of replication
   5906..6766    -  CDS            AmpR: β-lactamase; bla; confers resistance to ampicillin, carbenicillin, and related antibiotics
   6767..6871    -  promoter       AmpR promoter: bla
>Addgene plasmid #162647 | pcDNA4/TO-2xStrep-UL32 C544A | addgene full sequence | sequence record 320334 | Addgene NGS Result
ACGGATCGGGAGATCTCCCGATCCCCTATGGTGCACTCTCAGTACAATCTGCTCTGATGCCGCATAGTTA
AGCCAGTATCTGCTCCCTGCTTGTGTGTTGGAGGTCGCTGAGTAGTGCGCGAGCAAAATTTAAGCTACAA
CAAGGCAAGGCTTGACCGACAATTGCATGAAGAATCTGCTTAGGGTTAGGCGTTTTGCGCTGCTTCGCGA
TGTACGGGCCAGATATACGCGTTGACATTGATTATTGACTAGTTATTAATAGTAATCAATTACGGGGTCA
TTAGTTCATAGCCCATATATGGAGTTCCGCGTTACATAACTTACGGTAAATGGCCCGCCTGGCTGACCGC
CCAACGACCCCCGCCCATTGACGTCAATAATGACGTATGTTCCCATAGTAACGCCAATAGGGACTTTCCA
TTGACGTCAATGGGTGGAGTATTTACGGTAAACTGCCCACTTGGCAGTACATCAAGTGTATCATATGCCA
AGTACGCCCCCTATTGACGTCAATGACGGTAAATGGCCCGCCTGGCATTATGCCCAGTACATGACCTTAT
GGGACTTTCCTACTTGGCAGTACATCTACGTATTAGTCATCGCTATTACCATGGTGATGCGGTTTTGGCA
GTACATCAATGGGCGTGGATAGCGGTTTGACTCACGGGGATTTCCAAGTCTCCACCCCATTGACGTCAAT
GGGAGTTTGTTTTGGCACCAAAATCAACGGGACTTTCCAAAATGTCGTAACAACTCCGCCCCATTGACGC
AAATGGGCGGTAGGCGTGTACGGTGGGAGGTCTATATAAGCAGAGCTCTCCCTATCAGTGATAGAGATCT
CCCTATCAGTGATAGAGATCGTCGACGAGCTCGTTTAGTGAACCGTCAGATCGCCTGGAGACGCCATCCA
CGCTGTTTTGACCTCCATAGAAGACACCGGGACCGATCCAGCCTCCGGACTCTAGCGTTTAAACTTAAGC
TTACCAATGTGGAGCCACCCCCAGTTCGAGAAGGGCGGCGGCAGCGGCGGCGGCAGCGGCGGCGGCAGCT
GGAGCCACCCCCAGTTCGAGAAGGGGGCGGCCATGGCAACTTCGCCCCCCGGGGTCCTGGCGAGCGTCGC
GGTGTGCGAAGAGTCCCCCGGCAGCAGCTGGAAGGCGGGGGCGTTCGAGCGCGCGTATGTGGCCTTCGAT
CCCAGCCTCCTGGCTCTTAACGAGGCTCTCTGCGCCGAGCTCCTGGCGGCCAGTCACGTGATAGGTGTGC
CGCCCGTCGGTACGCTCGACGAGGACGTCGCCGCCGACGTGGTCACCGCCCCCTCAAGGGCCCGCGGGGG
GGCGGGCGACGGAGGGGGTTCGGGCGGGCGCGGAGGACCCCGCAACCCGCCCCCGGATCCCTGTGGGGAG
GGGCTTTTGGACACCGGGCCCTTTTCCGCGGCGGCCATCGACACCTTCGCGCTGGACCGGCCCTGTCTGG
TCTGCCGCACCATCGAGCTGTACAAGCAAACCTACCGCCTCTCGCCCCAGTGGGTGGCCGATTACGCGTT
TCTCTGTGCCAAATGCCTGGGGGCGCCCCACTGCGCCGCTAGCATCTTCGTGGCCGCGTTCGAGTTTGTG
TACGTCATGGACCGCCACTTTCTGCGCACCAAGAAGGCGACCCTGGTCGGCTCCTTCGCACGCTTTGCCC
TCACCATAAACGACATCCACCGGCACTTTTTTCTCCACTGCTGCTTCCGTACCGACGGCGGGGTGCCCGG
GCGGCATGCCCAGAAGCAACCCAAGCCCTCGCCCTCCCCGGGAGCCGCCAAGGTGCAGTACTCCAACTAC
TCGTTCCTGGCGCAGTCTGCCACCCGGGCCCTCATCGGAACCTTGGCCTCCGGGGGCGAGGAGGGGGCGG
GGTCGGCGGCGGGATCCGGCACGCAGCCGTCGCTCACCACCGCGCTGATGAACTGGAAGGATTGCGCCCG
TCTCCTGGACTGCACGGAGGGTCGGCGCGGGGGCGGGGACAGCTGCTGTACGCGCGCCGCCGCTCGCAAC
GGGGAATTCGAGACGGTCGCCGGGGACCGCGAGCCGGAGGAGTCGCCGGATACGTGGGCGTACGCGGATC
TGGTCCTGCTGCTCCTCGCCGGCACCCCCGCCGTCTGGGAGTCGGGGCCCCAGCTGCGCGCTGCCGCGGA
GGCCCGTCGCGCCACGGTCCGCCAGTCCTGGGAAGCGCATCGCGGGGCACGCACGCGCGACGTGGCTCCG
CGCTTTGCGCAGTTTACCGAACCCGATGCCCAGCCCGACCTCGACCTGGGCCCTCTGATGGCCACCGTGC
TGAAACACGGCCGGGGGCGCGGGCGCACCGGCGGAGAATGCCTGCTGTGTAACCTGTTACTGGTGCGGGC
TTACTGGCTGGCCCTGCGTAGACTCCGGGCCTCCGTGGTCCGCTACTCGGAAAACAACACGAGCCTCTTC
GACTGTATCGTACCCGTCGTCGACCAGCTCGAGGCGGACCCCGAGACGCAGCCCGGGGACGGGGGCCGGT
TTGTGAGCCTGCTGCGGGCCGCGGGGCCCGAGGCCATCTTTAAGCACATGTTCTGTGACCCCATGTGCGC
CATCACGGAGATGGAGGTTGACCCCTGGGTTCTGTTCGGCCATCCCCCCGCCACCCATCCCGACGAGCTG
CTGCTCCACAAGGCCAAGCTGGCCTGCGGGAACGAGTTCGAGGGGCGTGTCGCCATAGCGTTGCGTGCCC
TCATCTACACCTTCAAGACGTATCAGGTATTTGTACCAAAGCCCACCGCGCTCGCCACATTTGTCCGTGA
GGCGGGCGCGCTGCTTAGACGCCACTCGATCTCGCTCCTGTCCCTGGAGCACACCCTGTGTACCTATGTA
TGATCGAGTCTAGAGGGCCCGTTTAAACCCGCTGATCAGCCTCGACTGTGCCTTCTAGTTGCCAGCCATC
TGTTGTTTGCCCCTCCCCCGTGCCTTCCTTGACCCTGGAAGGTGCCACTCCCACTGTCCTTTCCTAATAA
AATGAGGAAATTGCATCGCATTGTCTGAGTAGGTGTCATTCTATTCTGGGGGGTGGGGTGGGGCAGGACA
GCAAGGGGGAGGATTGGGAAGACAATAGCAGGCATGCTGGGGATGCGGTGGGCTCTATGGCTTCTGAGGC
GGAAAGAACCAGCTGGGGCTCTAGGGGGTATCCCC
[124 nt withheld, positions 3186-3309]
C
[91 nt withheld, positions 3311-3401]
A
[49 nt withheld, positions 3403-3451]
CCTTTGACGTTGGAGTCCACGTTCTTT
[37 nt withheld, positions 3479-3515]
ACCCTATCTCGGTCTATTCTTTTGATTTATAAGGGATTTTGCCGATTTCGGCCTATTGGTTAAAAAATGA
GCTGATTTAACAAAAATTTAACGCGAATTAATTCTGTGGAATGTGTGTCAGTTAGGGTGTGGAAAGTCCC
CAGGCTCCCCAGCAGGCAGAAGTATGCAAAGCATGCATCTCAATTAGTCAGCAACCAGGTGTGGAAAGTC
CCCAGGCTCCCCAGCAGGCAGAAGTATGCAAAGCATGCATCTCAATTAGTCAGCAACCATAGTCCCGCCC
CTAACTCCGCCCATCCCGCCCCTAACTCCGCCCAGTTCCGCCCATTCTCCGCCCCATGGCTGACTAATTT
TTTTTATTTATGCAGAGGCCGAGGCCGCCTCTGCCTCTGAGCTATTCCAGAAGTAGTGAGGAGGCTTTTT
TGGAGGCCTAGGCTTTTGCAAAAAGCTCCCGGGAGCTTGTATATCCATTTTCGGATCTGATCAGCACGTG
TTGACAATTAATCATCGGCATAGTATATCGGCATAGTATAATACGACAAGGTGAGGAACTAAACCATGGC
CAAGTTGACCAGTGCCGTTCCGGTGCTCACCGCGCGCGACGTCGCCGGAGCGGTCGAGTTCTGGACCGAC
CGGCTCGGGTTCTCCCGGGACTTCGTGGAGGACGACTTCGCCGGTGTGGTCCGGGACGACGTGACCCTGT
TCATCAGCGCGGTCCAGGACCAGGTGGTGCCGGACAACACCCTGGCCTGGGTGTGGGTGCGCGGCCTGGA
CGAGCTGTACGCCGAGTGGTCGGAGGTCGTGTCCACGAACTTCCGGGACGCCTCCGGGCCGGCCATGACC
GAGATCGGCGAGCAGCCGTGGGGGCGGGAGTTCGCCCTGCGCGACCCGGCCGGCAACTGCGTGCACTTCG
TGGCCGAGGAGCAGGACTGACACGTGCTACGAGATTTCGATTCCACCGCCGCCTTCTATGAAAGGTTGGG
CTTCGGAATCGTTTTCCGGGACGCCGGCTGGATGATCCTCCAGCGCGGGGATCTCATGCTGGAGTTCTTC
GCCCACCCCAACTTGTTTATTGCAGCTTATAATGGTTACAAATAAAGCAATAGCATCACAAATTTCACAA
ATAAAGCATTTTTTTCACTGCATTCTAGTTGTGGTTTGTCCAAACTCATCAATGTATCTTATCATGTCTG
TATACCGTCGACCTCTAGCTAGAGCTTGGCGTAATCATGGTCATAGCTGTTTCCTGTGTGAAATTGTTAT
CCGCTCACAATTCCACACAACATACGAGCCGGAAGCATAAAGTGTAAAGCCTGGGGTGCCTAATGAGTGA
GCTAACTCACATTAATTGCGTTGCGCTCACTGCCCGCTTTCCAGTCGGGAAACCTGTCGTGCCAGCTGCA
TTAATGAATCGGCCAACGCGCGGGGAGAGGCGGTTTGCGTATTGGGCGCTCTTCCGCTTCCTCGCTCACT
GACTCGCTGCGCTCGGTCGTTCGGCTGCGGCGAGCGGTATCAGCTCACTCAAAGGCGGTAATACGGTTAT
CCACAGAATCAGGGGATAACGCAGGAAAGAACATGTGAGCAAAAGGCCAGCAAAAGGCCAGGAACCGTAA
AAAGGCCGCGTTGCTGGCGTTTTTCCATAGGCTCCGCCCCCCTGACGAGCATCACAAAAATCGACGCTCA
AGTCAGAGGTGGCGAAACCCGACAGGACTATAAAGATACCAGGCGTTTCCCCCTGGAAGCTCCCTCGTGC
GCTCTCCTGTTCCGACCCTGCCGCTTACCGGATACCTGTCCGCCTTTCTCCCTTCGGGAAGCGTGGCGCT
TTCTCATAGCTCACGCTGTAGGTATCTCAGTTCGGTGTAGGTCGTTCGCTCCAAGCTGGGCTGTGTGCAC
GAACCCCCCGTTCAGCCCGACCGCTGCGCCTTATCCGGTAACTATCGTCTTGAGTCCAACCCGGTAAGAC
ACGACTTATCGCCACTGGCAGCAGCCACTGGTAACAGGATTAGCAGAGCGAGGTATGTAGGCGGTGCTAC
AGAGTTCTTGAAGTGGTGGCCTAACTACGGCTACACTAGAAGAACAGTATTTGGTATCTGCGCTCTGCTG
AAGCCAGTTACCTTCGGAAAAAGAGTTGGTAGCTCTTGATCCGGCAAACAAACCACCGCTGGTAGCGGTG
GTTTTTTTGTTTGCAAGCAGCAGATTACGCGCAGAAAAAAAGGATCTCAAGAAGATCCTTTGATCTTTTC
TACGGGGTCTGACGCTCAGTGGAACGAAAACTCACGTTAAGGGATTTTGGTCATGAGATTATCAAAAAGG
ATCTTCACCTAGATCCTTTTAAATTAAAAATGAAGTTTTAAATCAATCTAAAGTATATATGAGTAAACTT
GGTCTGACAGTTACCAATGCTTAATCAGTGAGGCACCTATCTCAGCGATCTGTCTATTTCGTTCATCCAT
AGTTGCCTGACTCCCCGTCGTGTAGATAACTACGATACGGGAGGGCTTACCATCTGGCCCCAGTGCTGCA
ATGATACCGCGAGACCCACGCTCACCGGCTCCAGATTTATCAGCAATAAACCAGCCAGCCGGAAGGGCCG
AGCGCAGAAGTGGTCCTGCAACTTTATCCGCCTCCATCCAGTCTATTAATTGTTGCCGGGAAGCTAGAGT
AAGTAGTTCGCCAGTTAATAGTTTGCGCAACGTTGTTGCCATTGCTACAGGCATCGTGGTGTCACGCTCG
TCGTTTGGTATGGCTTCATTCAGCTCCGGTTCCCAACGATCAAGGCGAGTTACATGATCCCCCATGTTGT
GCAAAAAAGCGGTTAGCTCCTTCGGTCCTCCGATCGTTGTCAGAAGTAAGTTGGCCGCAGTGTTATCACT
CATGGTTATGGCAGCACTGCATAATTCTCTTACTGTCATGCCATCCGTAAGATGCTTTTCTGTGACTGGT
GAGTACTCAACCAAGTCATTCTGAGAATAGTGTATGCGGCGACCGAGTTGCTCTTGCCCGGCGTCAATAC
GGGATAATACCGCGCCACATAGCAGAACTTTAAAAGTGCTCATCATTGGAAAACGTTCTTCGGGGCGAAA
ACTCTCAAGGATCTTACCGCTGTTGAGATCCAGTTCGATGTAACCCACTCGTGCACCCAACTGATCTTCA
GCATCTTTTACTTTCACCAGCGTTTCTGGGTGAGCAAAAACAGGAAGGCAAAATGCCGCAAAAAAGGGAA
TAAGGGCGACACGGAAATGTTGAATACTCATACTCTTCCTTTTTCAATATTATTGAAGCATTTATCAGGG
TTATTGTCTCATGAGCGGATACATATTTGAATGTATTTAGAAAAATAAACAAATAGGGGTTCCGCGCACA
TTTCCCCGAAAAGTGCCACCTGACGTCG
